>Addgene plasmid #130050 | pRDAX-523 C-Tag GFP[1] L10 Tln1(rod) mCherry | addgene full sequence | sequence record 271335 | Addgene NGS Result
GCCTGCCTCCAGGCCTCAATATTGGCCATTAGCCATATTATTCATTGGTTATATAGCATAAATCAATATT
GGCTATTGGCCATTGCATACGTTGTATCTATATCATAATATGTACATTTATATTGGCTCATGTCCAATAT
GACCGCCATGTTGGCATTGATTATTGACTAGTTATTAATAGTAATCAATTACGGGGTCATTAGTTCATAG
CCCATATATGGAGTTCCGCGTTACATAACTTACGGTAAATGGCCCGCCTGGCTGACCGCCCAACGACCCC
CGCCCATTGACGTCAATAATGACGTATGTTCCCATAGTAACGCCAATAGGGACTTTCCATTGACGTCAAT
GGGTGGAGTATTTACGGTAAACTGCCCACTTGGCAGTACATCAAGTGTATCATATGCCAAGTCCGCCCCC
TATTGACGTCAATGACGGTAAATGGCCCGCCTGGCATTATGCCCAGTACATGACCTTACGGGACTTTCCT
ACTTGGCAGTACATCTACGTATTAGTCATCGCTATTACCATGGTGATGCGGTTTTGGCAGTACACCAATG
GGCGTGGATAGCGGTTTGACTCACGGGGATTTCCAAGTCTCCACCCCATTGACGTCAATGGGAGTTTGTT
TTGGCACCAAAATCAACGGGACTTTCCAAAATGTCGTAATAACCCCGCCCCGTTGACGCAAATGGGCGGT
AGGCGTGTACGGTGGGAGGTCTATATAAGCAGAGCTCGTTTAGTGAACCGTCAGATCACTAGAAGCTTTA
TTGCGGTAGTTTATCACAGTTAAATTGCTAACGCAGTCAGTGCTTCTGACACAACAGTCTCGAACTTAAG
CTGCAGAAGTTGGTCGTGAGGCACTGGGCAGGTAAGTATCAAGGTTACAAGACAGGTTTAAGGAGACCAA
TAGAAACTGGGCTTGTCGAGACAGAGAAGACTCTTGCGTTTCTGATAGGCACCTATTGGTCTTACTGACA
TCCACTTTGCCTTTCTCTCCACAGGTGTCCACTCCCAGGCCACCATGGCTGTGTCTGGTATCATTGCTGA
CCTCGACACCACCATCATGTTCGCTACTGCTGGCACACTTAACCGTGAGGGTGCTGAAACTTTTGCTGAC
CACCGGGAGGGTATCTTAAAGACAGCAAAGGTTCTTGTGGAGGACACCAAGGTCCTAGTGCAGAATGCAG
CTGGGAGCCAGGAGAAGTTGGCACAAGCCGCCCAGTCCTCCGTGGCCACCATTACCCGCCTCGCTGATGT
GGTCAAGCTCGGTGCAGCCAGCCTAGGAGCCGAAGACCCTGAAACTCAGGTGGTGCTGATCAATGCAGTA
AAGGACGTAGCCAAGGCCCTGGGTGACCTCATCAGCGCTACGAAGGCTGCAGCGGGCAAAGTTGGGGATG
ACCCTGCAGTGTGGCAGCTCAAGAACTCTGCCAAGGTGATGGTGACCAATGTGACATCATTGCTCAAGAC
AGTGAAGGCTGTGGAAGATGAGGCCACCAAAGGCACACGGGCCCTAGAGGCAACCACAGAGCACATACGT
CAGGAACTGGCGGTCTTCTGTTCCCCAGAGCCACCTGCCAAGACCTCTACCCCTGAAGACTTCATCCGAA
TGACCAAGGGTATTACTATGGCAACAGCCAAAGCCGTTGCTGCTGGCAATTCCTGTCGACAGGAAGATGT
CATTGCCACAGCCAATCTGAGCCGACGGGCTATTGCGGACATGCTTCGGGCTTGCAAGGAAGCAGCTTTC
CACCCAGAAGTGGCGCCTGATGTACGGCTCCGAGCCCTGCACTATGGCCGGGAGTGTGCCAATGGTTACC
TGGAACTGCTGGACCACGTGCTGCTGACCCTTCAGAAGCCAAACCCAGACCTGAAGCAGCAGCTAACTGG
ACACTCAAAGCGGGTTGCTGGCTCTGTGACTGAGCTCATCCAGGCTGCTGAAGCCATGAAAGGAACAGAG
TGGGTGGACCCAGAGGACCCTACTGTCATTGCTGAGAATGAGCTCTTGGGAGCCGCAGCCGCCATCGAGG
CTGCAGCCAAGAAGCTGGAGCAGCTGAAGCCCAGGGCCAAACCCAAGGAGGCGGATGAGTCCTTGAACTT
TGAGGAACAAGGGAGCTCTGCCAGCGGTGGCAGCACCTCCGATCTGCCTGATGACCACTACCTGAGCACA
CAGACCATCCTCTCCAAGGACCTTAACTAAGAATTCAGATCCGCCCCTCTCCCTCCCCCCCCCCTAACGT
TACTGGCCGAAGCCGCTTGGAATAAGGCCGGTGTGCGTTTGTCTATATGTTATTTTCCACCATATTGCCG
TCTTTTGGCAATGTGAGGGCCCGGAAACCTGGCCCTGTCTTCTTGACGAGCATTCCTAGGGGTCTTTCCC
CTCTCGCCAAAGGAATGCAAGGTCTGTTGAATGTCGTGAAGGAAGCAGTTCCTCTGGTAGCTTCTTGAAG
ACAAACAACGTCTGTAGCGACCCTTTGCAGGCAGCGGAACCCCCCACCTGGCGACAGGTGCCTCTGCGGC
CAAAAGCCACGTGTATAAGATACACCTGCAAAGGCGGCACAACCCCAGTGCCACGTTGTGAGTTGGATAG
TTGTGGAAAGAGTCAAATGGCTCTCCTCAAGCGTATTCAACAAGGGGCTGAAGGATGCCCAGAAGGTACC
CCATTGTATGGGATCTGATCTGGGGCCTCGGTACACATGCTTTACATGTGTTTAGTCGAGGTTAAAAAAA
CGTCTAGGCCCCCCGAACCACGGGGACGTGGTTTTCCTTTGAAAAACACGATGATAATATGGCCACAACC
ATGGTGAGCAAGGGCGAGGAGGATAACATGGCCATCATCAAGGAGTTCATGCGCTTCAAGGTGCACATGG
AGGGCTCCGTGAACGGCCACGAGTTCGAGATCGAGGGCGAGGGCGAGGGCCGCCCCTACGAGGGCACCCA
GACCGCCAAGCTGAAGGTGACCAAGGGTGGCCCCCTGCCCTTCGCCTGGGACATCCTGTCCCCTCAGTTC
ATGTACGGCTCCAAGGCCTACGTGAAGCACCCCGCCGACATCCCCGACTACTTGAAGCTGTCCTTCCCCG
AGGGCTTCAAGTGGGAGCGCGTGATGAACTTCGAGGACGGCGGCGTGGTGACCGTGACCCAGGACTCCTC
CCTGCAGGACGGCGAGTTCATCTACAAGGTGAAGCTGCGCGGCACCAACTTCCCCTCCGACGGCCCCGTA
ATGCAGAAGAAGACCATGGGCTGGGAGGCCTCCTCCGAGCGGATGTACCCCGAGGACGGCGCCCTGAAGG
GCGAGATCAAGCAGAGGCTGAAGCTGAAGGACGGCGGCCACTACGACGCTGAGGTCAAGACCACCTACAA
GGCCAAGAAGCCCGTGCAGCTGCCCGGCGCCTACAACGTCAACATCAAGTTGGACATCACCTCCCACAAC
GAGGACTACACCATCGTGGAACAGTACGAACGCGCCGAGGGCCGCCACTCCACCGGCGGCATGGACGAGC
TGTACAAGTAAACCGGTGCTCGAGGTACCGATGAATAGCTAAGGTCGAGGCCGCAGGTAAGTATCAAGGT
TACAAGACAGGTTTAAGGAGACCAATAGAAACTGGGCTTGTCGAGACAGAGAAGACTCTTGCGTTTCTGA
TAGGCACCTATTGGTCTTACTGACATCCACTTTGCCTTTCTCTCCACAGGTGTCGACAATCAACCTCTGG
ATTACAAAATTTGTGAAAGATTGACTGGTATTCTTAACTATGTTGCTCCTTTTACGCTATGTGGATACGC
TGCTTTAATGCCTTTGTATCATGCTATTGCTTCCCGTATGGCTTTCATTTTCTCCTCCTTGTATAAATCC
TGGTTGCTGTCTCTTTATGAGGAGTTGTGGCCCGTTGTCAGGCAACGTGGCGTGGTGTGCACTGTGTTTG
CTGACGCAACCCCCACTGGTTGGGGCATTGCCACCACCTGTCAGCTCCTTTCCGGGACTTTCGCTTTCCC
CCTCCCTATTGCCACGGCGGAACTCATCGCCGCCTGCCTTGCCCGCTGCTGGACAGGGGCTCGGCTGTTG
GGCACTGACAATTCCGTGGTGTTGTCGGGGAAGCTGACGTCCTTTCCATGGCTGCTCGCCTGTGTTGCCA
CCTGGATTCTGCGCGGGACGTCCTTCTGCTACGTCCCTTCGGCCCTCAATCCAGCGGACCTTCCTTCCCG
CGGCCTGCTGCCGGCTCTGCGGCCTCTTCCGCGTCTTCGCCTTCGCCCTCAGACGAGTCGGATCTCCCTT
TGGGCCGCCTCCCCGCCTGGAATTCGAGCTCGGTACGATCAGCCTCGACTGTGCCTTCTAGTTGCCAGCC
ATCTGTTGTTTGCCCCTCCCCCGTGCCTTCCTTGACCCTGGAAGGTGCCACTCCCACTGTCCTTTCCTAA
TAAAATGAGGAAATTGCATCGCATTGTCTGAGTAGGTGTCATTCTATTCTGGGGGGTGGGGTGGGGCAGG
ACAGCAAGGGGGAGGATTGGGAAGACAATAGCCCAGCTTTTGTTCCCTTTAGTGAGGGTTAATTGCGCGC
TTGGCGTAATCATGGTCATAGCTGTTTCCTGTGTGAAATTGTTATCCGCTAATTCACTCCTCAGGTGCAG
GCTGCCTATCAGAAGGTGGTGGCTGGTGTGGCCAATGCCCTGGCTCACAAATACCACTGAGATCTTTTTC
CCTCTGCCAAAAATTATGGGGACATCATGAAGCCCCTTGAGCATCTGACTTCTGGCTAATAAAGGAAATT
TATTTTCATTGCAATAGTGTGTTGGAATTTTTTGTGTCTCTCACTCGGAAGGACATATGGGAGGGCAAAT
CATTTAAAACATCAGAATGAGTATTTGGTTTAGAGTTTGGCAACATATGCCCATATGCTGGCTGCCATGA
ACAAAGGTTGGCTATAAAGAGGTCATCAGTATATGAAACAGCCCCCTGCTGTCCATTCCTTATTCCATAG
AAAAGCCTTGACTTGAGGTTAGATTTTTTTTATATTTTGTTTTGTGTTATTTTTTTCTTTAACATCCCTA
AAATTTTCCTTACATGTTTTACTAGCCAGATTTTTCCTCCTCTCCTGACTACTCCCAGTCATAGCTGTCC
CTCTTCTCTTATGGAGATCGGCCGGCCGCCGGCGTCGACGCGCGCGGCCGCGGCGCGCCGTTGCTGGCGT
TTTTCCATAGGCTCCGCCCCCCTGACGAGCATCACAAAAATCGACGCTCAAGTCAGAGGTGGCGAAACCC
GACAGGACTATAAAGATACCAGGCGTTTCCCCCTGGAAGCTCCCTCGTGCGCTCTCCTGTTCCGACCCTG
CCGCTTACCGGATACCTGTCCGCCTTTCTCCCTTCGGGAAGCGTGGCGCTTTCTCATAGCTCACGCTGTA
GGTATCTCAGTTCGGTGTAGGTCGTTCGCTCCAAGCTGGGCTGTGTGCACGAACCCCCCGTTCAGCCCGA
CCGCTGCGCCTTATCCGGTAACTATCGTCTTGAGTCCAACCCGGTAAGACACGACTTATCGCCACTGGCA
GCAGCCACTGGTAACAGGATTAGCAGAGCGAGGTATGTAGGCGGTGCTACAGAGTTCTTGAAGTGGTGGC
CTAACTACGGCTACACTAGAAGAACAGTATTTGGTATCTGCGCTCTGCTGAAGCCAGTTACCTTCGGAAA
AAGAGTTGGTAGCTCTTGATCCGGCAAACAAACCACCGCTGGTAGCGGTGGTTTTTTTGTTTGCAAGCAG
CAGATTACGCGCAGAAAAAAAGGATCTCAAGAAGATCCTTTGATCTTTTCTACGGGGTCTGACGCTCAGT
GGAACGAAAACTCACGTTAAGGGATTTTGGTCATGAGATTATCAAAAAGGATCTTCACCTAGATCCTTTT
AAATTAAAAATGAAGTTTTAAATCAATCTAAAGTATATATGAGTAAACTTGGTCTGACAGTTACCAATGC
TTAATCAGTGAGGCACCTATCTCAGCGATCTGTCTATTTCGTTCATCCATAGTTGCCTGACTCCCCGTCG
TGTAGATAACTACGATACGGGAGGGCTTACCATCTGGCCCCAGTGCTGCAATGATACCGCGAGACCCACG
CTCACCGGCTCCAGATTTATCAGCAATAAACCAGCCAGCCGGAAGGGCCGAGCGCAGAAGTGGTCCTGCA
ACTTTATCCGCCTCCATCCAGTCTATTAATTGTTGCCGGGAAGCTAGAGTAAGTAGTTCGCCAGTTAATA
GTTTGCGCAACGTTGTTGCCATTGCTACAGGCATCGTGGTGTCACGCTCGTCGTTTGGTATGGCTTCATT
CAGCTCCGGTTCCCAACGATCAAGGCGAGTTACATGATCCCCCATGTTGTGCAAAAAAGCGGTTAGCTCC
TTCGGTCCTCCGATCGTTGTCAGAAGTAAGTTGGCCGCAGTGTTATCACTCATGGTTATGGCAGCACTGC
ATAATTCTCTTACTGTCATGCCATCCGTAAGATGCTTTTCTGTGACTGGTGAGTACTCAACCAAGTCATT
CTGAGAATAGTGTATGCGGCGACCGAGTTGCTCTTGCCCGGCGTCAATACGGGATAATACCGCGCCACAT
AGCAGAACTTTAAAAGTGCTCATCATTGGAAAACGTTCTTCGGGGCGAAAACTCTCAAGGATCTTACCGC
TGTTGAGATCCAGTTCGATGTAACCCACTCGTGCACCCAACTGATCTTCAGCATCTTTTACTTTCACCAG
CGTTTCTGGGTGAGCAAAAACAGGAAGGCAAAATGCCGCAAAAAAGGGAATAAGGGCGACACGGAAATGT
TGAATACTCATACTCTTCCTTTTTCAATATTATTGAAGCATTTATCAGGGTTATTGTCTCATGAGCGGAT
ACATATTTGAATGTATTTAGAAAAATAAACAAATAGGGGTTCCGCGCACATTTCCCCGAAAAGTGCCACC
TGACGTCTAAGAAACCATTATTATCATGACATTAACCTATAAAAATAGGCGTATCACGAGGCCCTTTCGT
CTACGCGCGCGCCGGCGGCGCGCCGTCGACGGCCGGCCGCGGCCGC
Features (pLannotate 1.2.2; 17 found; start..end, strand, type, name):
    155..532     +  enhancer       CMV enhancer: human cytomegalovirus immediate early enhancer
    534..733     +  promoter       CMV promoter: human cytomegalovirus (CMV) immediate early promoter
    872..1004    +  intron         chimeric intron: chimera between introns from human β-globin and immunoglobulin heavy chain genes
   1019..2110    +  CDS            Tln1 (fragment): TLN1_MOUSE - Also known as Tln. Experimental evidence at protein level: Swiss-Prot protein existence level 1. Probably involved in connections of major cytoskeletal structures to the plasma membrane. High molecular weight cytoskeletal protein concentrated at regions of cell-substratum contact and, in lymphocytes, at cell-cell contacts. From Mus musculus (Mouse).
   2144..2197    +  CDS            (3-F)Tyr-EGFP (fragment): (3-F)Tyr-EGFP is a basic (constitutively fluorescent) green fluorescent protein published in 2004, derived from Aequorea victoria.
   2214..2800    +  misc_feature   IRES2: internal ribosome entry site (IRES) of the encephalomyocarditis virus (EMCV)
   2801..3508    +  CDS            mCherry: mCherry is a basic (constitutively fluorescent) red fluorescent protein published in 2004, derived from Discosoma sp.. It is reported to be a very rapidly-maturing monomer with low acid sensitivity.
   3557..3689    +  intron         chimeric intron: chimera between introns from human β-globin and immunoglobulin heavy chain genes
   3698..4286    +  misc_feature   WPRE: woodchuck hepatitis virus posttranscriptional regulatory element
   4290..4306    +  misc_feature   MCS (fragment): pUC18/19 multiple cloning site
   4319..4430    +  polyA_signal   bGH poly(A) signal: bovine growth hormone polyadenylation signal
   4526..4544    -  promoter       T3 promoter: promoter for bacteriophage T3 RNA polymerase
   4603..4677    +  CDS            HBB (fragment): HBB_PONPY - Experimental evidence at transcript level: Swiss-Prot protein existence level 2. Involved in oxygen transport from the lung to the various peripheral tissues. From Pongo pygmaeus (Bornean orangutan).
   4748..4803    +  polyA_signal   β-globin poly(A) signal: rabbit β-globin polyadenylation signal (Gil and Proudfoot, 1987)
   5182..5770    -  rep_origin     ori: high-copy-number ColE1/pMB1/pBR322/pUC origin of replication
   5941..6801    -  CDS            AmpR: β-lactamase; bla; confers resistance to ampicillin, carbenicillin, and related antibiotics
   6802..6906    -  promoter       AmpR promoter: bla
