[The description below was written by a language model from this plasmid's Addgene catalogue record and pLannotate feature annotations shown in this document.]
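Description:
pRDAX-523 C-Tag GFP[1] L10 Tln1(rod) mCherry is a custom-built mammalian expression plasmid of about 7 kb, designed as one component of a fluorescence complementation (BiFC/TriFC) assay for protein–protein interactions. It is maintained in E. coli as a high-copy plasmid through a ColE1/pUC-type origin and is selected with ampicillin via the β-lactamase gene and its native promoter. No mammalian selection marker is annotated.

The expression unit is driven by the human CMV immediate-early enhancer and promoter, followed by a chimeric β-globin/immunoglobulin intron that aids transcript processing. The first open reading frame encodes a fragment of mouse talin-1 (Tln1), described in the record as the rod region. After a short gap, consistent with the "L10" linker in the name, comes a very short GFP-derived segment of about 54 nt. This C-terminal tag is presumably the "GFP[1]" split-GFP piece, which is non-fluorescent alone and reconstitutes fluorescence only when brought together with complementary GFP fragments carried on partner proteins. The record does not specify which part of GFP it represents.

Downstream, an EMCV IRES allows translation of mCherry from the same transcript, giving an independent red signal that marks transfected cells and can be used to normalise the green complementation signal to expression level. The cassette ends with a second chimeric intron, a WPRE to enhance transcript stability and expression, and a bGH polyadenylation signal. A β-globin fragment with the rabbit β-globin poly(A) signal and a T3 promoter also lie in the backbone. The construct would typically be co-transfected with partner vectors to test candidate talin rod interactors.
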