Addgene plasmid #130050: pRDAX-523 C-Tag GFP[1] L10 Tln1(rod) mCherry
Purpose: PPI (BiFC/TriFC) assay vector
Depositing lab: Gary Lewin. Depositing organization: Max-Delbrueck-Centrum fuer Molekulare Medizin (MDC).
Backbone
  Vector backbone: custom built
  Vector type: Mammalian Expression
Growth in bacteria
  Bacterial resistance: Ampicillin, 100 μg/mL
  Growth temperature: 37°C
  Growth strain: DH5alpha
  Copy number: High Copy
Gene/Insert
  Gene/Insert name: Tln1 rod
  Species: M. musculus (mouse)
  Cloning method: Restriction Enzyme; 5′ cloning site unknown (unknown if destroyed); 3′ cloning site unknown (unknown if destroyed)
Terms and licenses: Academic/Nonprofit Terms; Industry Terms: Not Available to Industry
How to cite: pRDAX-523 C-Tag GFP[1] L10 Tln1(rod) mCherry was a gift from Gary Lewin (Addgene plasmid # 130050 ; http://n2t.net/addgene:130050 ; RRID:Addgene_130050)
